>Addgene plasmid #25216 | MALT1 (3BFO) | depositor partial sequence | sequence record 11690 | Author sequence
AAGTTGCAAATCTGTGTTGAACCAACTTCCCAAAAGCTGATGCCAGGCAGCACATTGGTTTTACAGTGTG
TTGCTGTTGGAAGCCCTATTCCTCACTACCAGTGGTTCAAAAATGAATTACCATTAACACATGAGACCAA
AAAGCTATACATGGTGCCTTATGTGGATTTGGAACACCAAGGAACCTACTGGTGTCATGTATATAATGAT
CGAGACAGTCAAGATAGCAAGAAGGTAGAAATCATCATAGATGAATTAAATAATCTT
