>Addgene plasmid #25216 | MALT1 (3BFO) | addgene partial sequence | sequence record 31296 | 25216 with T7
AATTCCCTCTGAATATTTTGTTTACTTTAAGAAGGAGATATACCATGGGCAGCAGCCATCATCATCATCA
TCACAGCAGCGGCCTGGTTCCGCGTGGTAGTAAGTTGCAAATCTGTGTTGAACCAACTTCCCAAAAGCTG
ATGCCAGGCAGCACATTGGTTTTACAGTGTGTTGCTGTTGGAAGCCCTATTCCTCACTACCAGTGGTTCA
AAAATGAATTACCATTAACACATGAGACCAAAAAGCTATACATGGTGCCTTATGTGGATTTGGAACACCA
AGGAACCTACTGGTGTCATGTATATAATGATCGAGACAGTCAAGATAGCAAGAAGGTAGAAATCATCATA
GATGAATTAAATAATCTTTGATGACGAAGCTTGCGGCCGCACTCGAGCACCACCACCACCACCACTGAGA
TCCGGCTGCTAACAAAGCCCGAAAGGAAGCTGAGTTGGCTGCTGCCACCGCTGAGCAATAACTAGCATAA
CCCCTTGGGGCCTCTAAACGGGTCTTGAGGGGTTTTTTGCTGAAAGGAGGAACTATATCCGGATTGGCGA
ATGGG
[124 nt withheld, positions 566-689]
C
[91 nt withheld, positions 691-781]
A
[40 nt withheld, positions 783-822]
