[The description below was written by a language model from this plasmid's Addgene catalogue record.]
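Description:
MALT1 (3BFO) is a bacterial expression plasmid built on pET28a-LIC, a ligation-independent-cloning derivative of the pET28a vector from a structural genomics consortium, with a recorded backbone size of 7328 bp before insertion. It is selected with kanamycin, is listed as low copy, and is propagated in a standard cloning strain (DH5alpha). No feature table accompanies the record, so the promoter and origin are not explicitly annotated. The T7 and T7-terminator sequencing primers are consistent with the usual pET arrangement, in which the insert sits between a T7 promoter and T7 terminator and is transcribed in an E. coli host that supplies T7 RNA polymerase.

The insert, malt1.226.314, is a 267 bp fragment of human MALT1 (mucosa associated lymphoid tissue lymphoma translocation gene 1) encoding amino acid residues 226–314 of isoform 2. It is therefore a defined domain-sized truncation rather than the full open reading frame, as the record itself cautions. The fragment carries an N-terminal His tag, which allows the recombinant protein to be purified by immobilized metal affinity chromatography. The record does not state whether a protease cleavage site lies between the tag and the insert.

The stated purpose is bacterial expression for structure determination, and the construct is linked to the deposited structure with PDB identifier 3BFO. It is suited to producing this soluble MALT1 fragment for crystallography or related biophysical and biochemical studies, not to functional studies that need the full-length protein.
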