Addgene plasmid #25216: MALT1 (3BFO)
Purpose: Bacterial expression for structure determination; may not be full ORF
Depositing lab: Cheryl Arrowsmith. Depositing organization: University of Toronto.
Backbone
  Vector backbone: pET28a-LIC
  Backbone manufacturer: SGC
  Backbone size w/o insert (bp): 7328
  Vector type: Bacterial Expression
Growth in bacteria
  Bacterial resistance: Kanamycin, 50 μg/mL
  Growth temperature: 37°C
  Growth strain: DH5alpha
  Copy number: Low Copy
Gene/Insert
  Gene/Insert name: malt1.226.314 (alt names: PDB: 3BFO; Malt1; mucosa associated lymphoid tissue lymphoma translocation gene 1)
  Species: H. sapiens (human)
  Insert size (bp): 267
  Mutation: Contains amino acid residues 226-314 of Isoform 2
  Entrez Gene: MALT1 (a.k.a. IMD12, MLT, MLT1, PCASP1)
  Tag / fusion protein: His (N terminal on insert)
  Cloning method: Restriction Enzyme
  Sequencing primers: 5′ T7; 3′ T7-term
Terms and licenses: Academic/Nonprofit Terms; Industry Terms: Not Available to Industry
Depositor comments: PDB: 3BFO. http://www.thesgc.org/structures/3BFO/
How to cite: MALT1 (3BFO) was a gift from Cheryl Arrowsmith (Addgene plasmid # 25216 ; http://n2t.net/addgene:25216 ; RRID:Addgene_25216)
